>Addgene plasmid #113767 | pZNF436.1.0-gDNA | depositor full sequence | sequence record 214728 | Full Sequence
TAGAGCTAGAAATAGCAAGTTAAAATAAGGCTAGTCCGTTATCAACTTGAAAAAGTGGCACCGAGTCGGT
GCTTTTTTGTTTTAGAGCTAGAAATAGCAAGTTAAAATAAGGCTAGTCCGTTTTTAGCGCGTGCGCCAAT
TCTGCAGACAAATGGCTCTAGAGGTACCCGTTACATAACTTACGGTAAATGGCCCGCCTGGCTGACCGCC
CAACGACCCCCGCCCATTGACGTCAATAGTAACGCCAATAGGGACTTTCCATTGACGTCAATGGGTGGAG
TATTTACGGTAAACTGCCCACTTGGCAGTACATCAAGTGTATCATATGCCAAGTACGCCCCCTATTGACG
TCAATGACGGTAAATGGCCCGCCTGGCATTGTGCCCAGTACATGACCTTATGGGACTTTCCTACTTGGCA
GTACATCTACGTATTAGTCATCGCTATTACCATGGTCGAGGTGAGCCCCACGTTCTGCTTCACTCTCCCC
ATCTCCCCCCCCTCCCCACCCCCAATTTTGTATTTATTTATTTTTTAATTATTTTGTGCAGCGATGGGGG
CGGGGGGGGGGGGGGGGCGCGCGCCAGGCGGGGCGGGGCGGGGCGAGGGGCGGGGCGGGGCGAGGCGGAG
AGGTGCGGCGGCAGCCAATCAGAGCGGCGCGCTCCGAAAGTTTCCTTTTATGGCGAGGCGGCGGCGGCGG
CGGCCCTATAAAAAGCGAAGCGCGCGGCGGGCGGGAGTCGCTGCGACGCTGCCTTCGCCCCGTGCCCCGC
TCCGCCGCCGCCTCGCGCCGCCCGCCCCGGCTCTGACTGACCGCGTTACTCCCACAGGTGAGCGGGCGGG
ACGGCCCTTCTCCTCCGGGCTGTAATTAGCTGAGCAAGAGGTAAGGGTTTAAGGGATGGTTGGTTGGTGG
GGTATTAATGTTTAATTACCTGGAGCACCTGCCTGAAATCACTTTTTTTCAGGTTGGACCGGTGCCACCA
TGGACTATAAGGACCACGACGGAGACTACAAGGATCATGATATTGATTACAAAGACGATGACGATAAGAT
GGCCCCAAAGAAGAAGCGGAAGGTCGGTATCCACGGAGTCCCAGCAGCCGACAAGAAGTACAGCATCGGC
CTGGACATCGGCACCAACTCTGTGGGCTGGGCCGTGATCACCGACGAGTACAAGGTGCCCAGCAAGAAAT
TCAAGGTGCTGGGCAACACCGACCGGCACAGCATCAAGAAGAACCTGATCGGAGCCCTGCTGTTCGACAG
CGGCGAAACAGCCGAGGCCACCCGGCTGAAGAGAACCGCCAGAAGAAGATACACCAGACGGAAGAACCGG
ATCTGCTATCTGCAAGAGATCTTCAGCAACGAGATGGCCAAGGTGGACGACAGCTTCTTCCACAGACTGG
AAGAGTCCTTCCTGGTGGAAGAGGATAAGAAGCACGAGCGGCACCCCATCTTCGGCAACATCGTGGACGA
GGTGGCCTACCACGAGAAGTACCCCACCATCTACCACCTGAGAAAGAAACTGGTGGACAGCACCGACAAG
GCCGACCTGCGGCTGATCTATCTGGCCCTGGCCCACATGATCAAGTTCCGGGGCCACTTCCTGATCGAGG
GCGACCTGAACCCCGACAACAGCGACGTGGACAAGCTGTTCATCCAGCTGGTGCAGACCTACAACCAGCT
GTTCGAGGAAAACCCCATCAACGCCAGCGGCGTGGACGCCAAGGCCATCCTGTCTGCCAGACTGAGCAAG
AGCAGACGGCTGGAAAATCTGATCGCCCAGCTGCCCGGCGAGAAGAAGAATGGCCTGTTCGGAAACCTGA
TTGCCCTGAGCCTGGGCCTGACCCCCAACTTCAAGAGCAACTTCGACCTGGCCGAGGATGCCAAACTGCA
GCTGAGCAAGGACACCTACGACGACGACCTGGACAACCTGCTGGCCCAGATCGGCGACCAGTACGCCGAC
CTGTTTCTGGCCGCCAAGAACCTGTCCGACGCCATCCTGCTGAGCGACATCCTGAGAGTGAACACCGAGA
TCACCAAGGCCCCCCTGAGCGCCTCTATGATCAAGAGATACGACGAGCACCACCAGGACCTGACCCTGCT
GAAAGCTCTCGTGCGGCAGCAGCTGCCTGAGAAGTACAAAGAGATTTTCTTCGACCAGAGCAAGAACGGC
TACGCCGGCTACATTGACGGCGGAGCCAGCCAGGAAGAGTTCTACAAGTTCATCAAGCCCATCCTGGAAA
AGATGGACGGCACCGAGGAACTGCTCGTGAAGCTGAACAGAGAGGACCTGCTGCGGAAGCAGCGGACCTT
CGACAACGGCAGCATCCCCCACCAGATCCACCTGGGAGAGCTGCACGCCATTCTGCGGCGGCAGGAAGAT
TTTTACCCATTCCTGAAGGACAACCGGGAAAAGATCGAGAAGATCCTGACCTTCCGCATCCCCTACTACG
TGGGCCCTCTGGCCAGGGGAAACAGCAGATTCGCCTGGATGACCAGAAAGAGCGAGGAAACCATCACCCC
CTGGAACTTCGAGGAAGTGGTGGACAAGGGCGCTTCCGCCCAGAGCTTCATCGAGCGGATGACCAACTTC
GATAAGAACCTGCCCAACGAGAAGGTGCTGCCCAAGCACAGCCTGCTGTACGAGTACTTCACCGTGTATA
ACGAGCTGACCAAAGTGAAATACGTGACCGAGGGAATGAGAAAGCCCGCCTTCCTGAGCGGCGAGCAGAA
AAAGGCCATCGTGGACCTGCTGTTCAAGACCAACCGGAAAGTGACCGTGAAGCAGCTGAAAGAGGACTAC
TTCAAGAAAATCGAGTGCTTCGACTCCGTGGAAATCTCCGGCGTGGAAGATCGGTTCAACGCCTCCCTGG
GCACATACCACGATCTGCTGAAAATTATCAAGGACAAGGACTTCCTGGACAATGAGGAAAACGAGGACAT
TCTGGAAGATATCGTGCTGACCCTGACACTGTTTGAGGACAGAGAGATGATCGAGGAACGGCTGAAAACC
TATGCCCACCTGTTCGACGACAAAGTGATGAAGCAGCTGAAGCGGCGGAGATACACCGGCTGGGGCAGGC
TGAGCCGGAAGCTGATCAACGGCATCCGGGACAAGCAGTCCGGCAAGACAATCCTGGATTTCCTGAAGTC
CGACGGCTTCGCCAACAGAAACTTCATGCAGCTGATCCACGACGACAGCCTGACCTTTAAAGAGGACATC
CAGAAAGCCCAGGTGTCCGGCCAGGGCGATAGCCTGCACGAGCACATTGCCAATCTGGCCGGCAGCCCCG
CCATTAAGAAGGGCATCCTGCAGACAGTGAAGGTGGTGGACGAGCTCGTGAAAGTGATGGGCCGGCACAA
GCCCGAGAACATCGTGATCGAAATGGCCAGAGAGAACCAGACCACCCAGAAGGGACAGAAGAACAGCCGC
GAGAGAATGAAGCGGATCGAAGAGGGCATCAAAGAGCTGGGCAGCCAGATCCTGAAAGAACACCCCGTGG
AAAACACCCAGCTGCAGAACGAGAAGCTGTACCTGTACTACCTGCAGAATGGGCGGGATATGTACGTGGA
CCAGGAACTGGACATCAACCGGCTGTCCGACTACGATGTGGACCATATCGTGCCTCAGAGCTTTCTGAAG
GACGACTCCATCGACAACAAGGTGCTGACCAGAAGCGACAAGAACCGGGGCAAGAGCGACAACGTGCCCT
CCGAAGAGGTCGTGAAGAAGATGAAGAACTACTGGCGGCAGCTGCTGAACGCCAAGCTGATTACCCAGAG
AAAGTTCGACAATCTGACCAAGGCCGAGAGAGGCGGCCTGAGCGAACTGGATAAGGCCGGCTTCATCAAG
AGACAGCTGGTGGAAACCCGGCAGATCACAAAGCACGTGGCACAGATCCTGGACTCCCGGATGAACACTA
AGTACGACGAGAATGACAAGCTGATCCGGGAAGTGAAAGTGATCACCCTGAAGTCCAAGCTGGTGTCCGA
TTTCCGGAAGGATTTCCAGTTTTACAAAGTGCGCGAGATCAACAACTACCACCACGCCCACGACGCCTAC
CTGAACGCCGTCGTGGGAACCGCCCTGATCAAAAAGTACCCTAAGCTGGAAAGCGAGTTCGTGTACGGCG
ACTACAAGGTGTACGACGTGCGGAAGATGATCGCCAAGAGCGAGCAGGAAATCGGCAAGGCTACCGCCAA
GTACTTCTTCTACAGCAACATCATGAACTTTTTCAAGACCGAGATTACCCTGGCCAACGGCGAGATCCGG
AAGCGGCCTCTGATCGAGACAAACGGCGAAACCGGGGAGATCGTGTGGGATAAGGGCCGGGATTTTGCCA
CCGTGCGGAAAGTGCTGAGCATGCCCCAAGTGAATATCGTGAAAAAGACCGAGGTGCAGACAGGCGGCTT
CAGCAAAGAGTCTATCCTGCCCAAGAGGAACAGCGATAAGCTGATCGCCAGAAAGAAGGACTGGGACCCT
AAGAAGTACGGCGGCTTCGACAGCCCCACCGTGGCCTATTCTGTGCTGGTGGTGGCCAAAGTGGAAAAGG
GCAAGTCCAAGAAACTGAAGAGTGTGAAAGAGCTGCTGGGGATCACCATCATGGAAAGAAGCAGCTTCGA
GAAGAATCCCATCGACTTTCTGGAAGCCAAGGGCTACAAAGAAGTGAAAAAGGACCTGATCATCAAGCTG
CCTAAGTACTCCCTGTTCGAGCTGGAAAACGGCCGGAAGAGAATGCTGGCCTCTGCCGGCGAACTGCAGA
AGGGAAACGAACTGGCCCTGCCCTCCAAATATGTGAACTTCCTGTACCTGGCCAGCCACTATGAGAAGCT
GAAGGGCTCCCCCGAGGATAATGAGCAGAAACAGCTGTTTGTGGAACAGCACAAGCACTACCTGGACGAG
ATCATCGAGCAGATCAGCGAGTTCTCCAAGAGAGTGATCCTGGCCGACGCTAATCTGGACAAAGTGCTGT
CCGCCTACAACAAGCACCGGGATAAGCCCATCAGAGAGCAGGCCGAGAATATCATCCACCTGTTTACCCT
GACCAATCTGGGAGCCCCTGCCGCCTTCAAGTACTTTGACACCACCATCGACCGGAAGAGGTACACCAGC
ACCAAAGAGGTGCTGGACGCCACCCTGATCCACCAGAGCATCACCGGCCTGTACGAGACACGGATCGACC
TGTCTCAGCTGGGAGGCGACAAAAGGCCGGCGGCCACGAAAAAGGCCGGCCAGGCAAAAAAGAAAAAGTA
AGAATTCCTAGAGCTCGCTGATCAGCCTCGACTGTGCCTTCTAGTTGCCAGCCATCTGTTGTTTGCCCCT
CCCCCGTGCCTTCCTTGACCCTGGAAGGTGCCACTCCCACTGTCCTTTCCTAATAAAATGAGGAAATTGC
ATCGCATTGTCTGAGTAGGTGTCATTCTATTCTGGGGGGTGGGGTGGGGCAGGACAGCAAGGGGGAGGAT
TGGGAAGAGAATAGCAGGCATGCTGGGGAGCGGCCGCAGGAACCCCTAGTGATGGAGTTGGCCACTCCCT
CTCTGCGCGCTCGCTCGCTCACTGAGGCCGGGCGACCAAAGGTCGCCCGACGCCCGGGCTTTGCCCGGGC
GGCCTCAGTGAGCGAGCGAGCGCGCAGCTGCCTGCAGGGGCGCCTGATGCGGTATTTTCTCCTTACGCAT
CTGTGCGGTATTTCACACCGCATA
[142 nt withheld, positions 5695-5836]
C
[141 nt withheld, positions 5838-5978]
CCTTTGACGTTGGAGTCCACGTTCTTT
[37 nt withheld, positions 6006-6042]
ACCCTATCTCGGGCTATTCTTTTGATTTATAAGGGATTTTGCCGATTTCGGCCTATTGGTTAAAAAATGA
GCTGATTTAACAAAAATTTAACGCGAATTTTAACAAAATATTAACGTTTACAATTTTATGGTGCACTCTC
AGTACAATCTGCTCTGATGCCGCATAGTTAAGCCAGCCCCGACACCCGCCAACACCCGCTGACGCGCCCT
GACGGGCTTGTCTGCTCCCGGCATCCGCTTACAGACAAGCTGTGACCGTCTCCGGGAGCTGCATGTGTCA
GAGGTTTTCACCGTCATCACCGAAACGCGCGAGACGAAAGGGCCTCGTGATACGCCTATTTTTATAGGTT
AATGTCATGATAATAATGGTTTCTTAGACGTCAGGTGGCACTTTTCGGGGAAATGTGCGCGGAACCCCTA
TTTGTTTATTTTTCTAAATACATTCAAATATGTATCCGCTCATGAGACAATAACCCTGATAAATGCTTCA
ATAATATTGAAAAAGGAAGAGTATGAGTATTCAACATTTCCGTGTCGCCCTTATTCCCTTTTTTGCGGCA
TTTTGCCTTCCTGTTTTTGCTCACCCAGAAACGCTGGTGAAAGTAAAAGATGCTGAAGATCAGTTGGGTG
CACGAGTGGGTTACATCGAACTGGATCTCAACAGCGGTAAGATCCTTGAGAGTTTTCGCCCCGAAGAACG
TTTTCCAATGATGAGCACTTTTAAAGTTCTGCTATGTGGCGCGGTATTATCCCGTATTGACGCCGGGCAA
GAGCAACTCGGTCGCCGCATACACTATTCTCAGAATGACTTGGTTGAGTACTCACCAGTCACAGAAAAGC
ATCTTACGGATGGCATGACAGTAAGAGAATTATGCAGTGCTGCCATAACCATGAGTGATAACACTGCGGC
CAACTTACTTCTGACAACGATCGGAGGACCGAAGGAGCTAACCGCTTTTTTGCACAACATGGGGGATCAT
GTAACTCGCCTTGATCGTTGGGAACCGGAGCTGAATGAAGCCATACCAAACGACGAGCGTGACACCACGA
TGCCTGTAGCAATGGCAACAACGTTGCGCAAACTATTAACTGGCGAACTACTTACTCTAGCTTCCCGGCA
ACAATTAATAGACTGGATGGAGGCGGATAAAGTTGCAGGACCACTTCTGCGCTCGGCCCTTCCGGCTGGC
TGGTTTATTGCTGATAAATCTGGAGCCGGTGAGCGTGGAAGCCGCGGTATCATTGCAGCACTGGGGCCAG
ATGGTAAGCCCTCCCGTATCGTAGTTATCTACACGACGGGGAGTCAGGCAACTATGGATGAACGAAATAG
ACAGATCGCTGAGATAGGTGCCTCACTGATTAAGCATTGGTAACTGTCAGACCAAGTTTACTCATATATA
CTTTAGATTGATTTAAAACTTCATTTTTAATTTAAAAGGATCTAGGTGAAGATCCTTTTTGATAATCTCA
TGACCAAAATCCCTTAACGTGAGTTTTCGTTCCACTGAGCGTCAGACCCCGTAGAAAAGATCAAAGGATC
TTCTTGAGATCCTTTTTTTCTGCGCGTAATCTGCTGCTTGCAAACAAAAAAACCACCGCTACCAGCGGTG
GTTTGTTTGCCGGATCAAGAGCTACCAACTCTTTTTCCGAAGGTAACTGGCTTCAGCAGAGCGCAGATAC
CAAATACTGTCCTTCTAGTGTAGCCGTAGTTAGGCCACCACTTCAAGAACTCTGTAGCACCGCCTACATA
CCTCGCTCTGCTAATCCTGTTACCAGTGGCTGCTGCCAGTGGCGATAAGTCGTGTCTTACCGGGTTGGAC
TCAAGACGATAGTTACCGGATAAGGCGCAGCGGTCGGGCTGAACGGGGGGTTCGTGCACACAGCCCAGCT
TGGAGCGAACGACCTACACCGAACTGAGATACCTACAGCGTGAGCTATGAGAAAGCGCCACGCTTCCCGA
AGGGAGAAAGGCGGACAGGTATCCGGTAAGCGGCAGGGTCGGAACAGGAGAGCGCACGAGGGAGCTTCCA
GGGGGAAACGCCTGGTATCTTTATAGTCCTGTCGGGTTTCGCCACCTCTGACTTGAGCGTCGATTTTTGT
GATGCTCGTCAGGGGGGCGGAGCCTATGGAAAAACGCCAGCAACGCGGCCTTTTTACGGTTCCTGGCCTT
TTGCTGGCCTTTTGCTCACATGTGAGGGCCTATTTCCCATGATTCCTTCATATTTGCATATACGATACAA
GGCTGTTAGAGAGATAATTGGAATTAATTTGACTGTAAACACAAAGATATTAGTACAAAATACGTGACGT
AGAAAGTAATAATTTCTTGGGTAGTTTGCAGTTTTAAAATTATGTTTTAAAATGGACTATCATATGCTTA
CCGTAACTTGAAAGTATTTCGATTTCTTGGCTTTATATATCTTGTGGAAAGGACGAAACACCGGACTAAG
CTGTAATTATGAGTTT
Features (pLannotate 1.2.2; 18 found; start..end, strand, type, name):
     79..122     +  misc_RNA       gRNA scaffold (fragment): guide RNA scaffold for the Streptococcus pyogenes CRISPR/Cas9 system
    169..454     +  enhancer       CMV enhancer: human cytomegalovirus immediate early enhancer; contains an 18-bp deletion relative to the standard CMV enhancer
    456..733     +  promoter       chicken β-actin promoter: No description available
    734..962     +  intron         hybrid intron: hybrid between chicken β-actin (CBA) and minute virus of mice (MMV) introns (Gray et al., 2011)
   1100..2701    +  CDS            Cas9(N): N-terminal portion of Streptococcus pyogenes Cas9 (Zetsche et al., 2015)
   2702..5200    +  CDS            Cas9(C): C-terminal portion of Streptococcus pyogenes Cas9 (Zetsche et al., 2015)
   5201..5248    +  CDS            nucleoplasmin NLS: bipartite nuclear localization signal from nucleoplasmin
   5282..5393    +  polyA_signal   bGH poly(A) signal: bovine growth hormone polyadenylation signal
   5498..5638    +  repeat_region  AAV2 ITR: inverted terminal repeat of adeno-associated virus serotype 2 inverted
   5643..5694    -  misc_feature   bom (fragment): basis of mobility region from pBR322
   5713..6093    +  rep_origin     M13 ori (sequence partly withheld): M13 bacteriophage origin of replication; arrow indicates direction of (+) strand synthesis
   6169..6218    -  misc_feature   bom (fragment): basis of mobility region from pBR322
   6320..6355    -  CDS            rop (fragment): Rop protein, which maintains plasmids at low copy number; rop
   6450..6554    +  promoter       AmpR promoter: bla
   6555..7415    +  CDS            AmpR: β-lactamase; bla; confers resistance to ampicillin, carbenicillin, and related antibiotics
   7586..8174    +  rep_origin     ori: high-copy-number ColE1/pMB1/pBR322/pUC origin of replication
   8236..8476    +  promoter       U6 promoter: RNA polymerase III promoter for human U6 snRNA
   8505..72      +  misc_RNA       gRNA scaffold (across the origin): guide RNA scaffold for the Streptococcus pyogenes CRISPR/Cas9 system
