>Addgene plasmid #113767 | pZNF436.1.0-gDNA | addgene full sequence | sequence record 230552 | Addgene NGS Result
TAGAGCTAGAAATAGCAAGTTAAAATAAGGCTAGTCCGTTATCAACTTGAAAAAGTGGCACCGAGTCGGT
GCTTTTTTGTTTTAGAGCTAGAAATAGCAAGTTAAAATAAGGCTAGTCCGTTTTTAGCGCGTGCGCCAAT
TCTGCAGACAAATGGCTCTAGAGGTACCCGTTACATAACTTACGGTAAATGGCCCGCCTGGCTGACCGCC
CAACGACCCCCGCCCATTGACGTCAATAGTAACGCCAATAGGGACTTTCCATTGACGTCAATGGGTGGAG
TATTTACGGTAAACTGCCCACTTGGCAGTACATCAAGTGTATCATATGCCAAGTACGCCCCCTATTGACG
TCAATGACGGTAAATGGCCCGCCTGGCATTGTGCCCAGTACATGACCTTATGGGACTTTCCTACTTGGCA
GTACATCTACGTATTAGTCATCGCTATTACCATGGTCGAGGTGAGCCCCACGTTCTGCTTCACTCTCCCC
ATCTCCCCCCCCTCCCCACCCCCAATTTTGTATTTATTTATTTTTTAATTATTTTGTGCAGCGATGGGGG
CGGGGGGGGGGGGGGGGCGCGCGCCRGGGGGGGGGGGGGGGGGGGGGGGGGGGGGGGGGGGGRGGCGGRG
AGGTGCGGCGGCAGCCAATCAGAGCGGCGCGCTCCGAAAGTTTCCTTTTATGGCGAGGCGGCGGCGGCGG
CGGCCCTATAAAAAGCGAAGCGCGCGGCGGGCGGGAGTCGCTGCGCGCTGCCTTCGCCCCGTGCCCCGCT
CCGCCGCCGCCTCGCGCCGCCCGCCCCGGCTCTGACTGACCGCGTTACTCCCACAGGTGAGCGGGCGGGA
CGGCCCTTCTCCTCCGGGCTGTAATTAGCTGAGCAAGAGGTAAGGGTTTAAGGGATGGTTGGTTGGTGGG
GTATTAATGTTTAATTACCTGGAGCACCTGCCTGAAATCACTTTTTTTCAGGTTGGACCGGTGCCACCAT
GGACTATAAGGACCACGACGGAGACTACAAGGATCATGATATTGATTACAAAGACGATGACGATAAGATG
GCCCCAAAGAAGAAGCGGAAGGTCGGTATCCACGGAGTCCCAGCAGCCGACAAGAAGTACAGCATCGGCC
TGGACATCGGCACCAACTCTGTGGGCTGGGCCGTGATCACCGACGAGTACAAGGTGCCCAGCAAGAAATT
CAAGGTGCTGGGCAACACCGACCGGCACAGCATCAAGAAGAACCTGATCGGAGCCCTGCTGTTCGACAGC
GGCGAAACAGCCGAGGCCACCCGGCTGAAGAGAACCGCCAGAAGAAGATACACCAGACGGAAGAACCGGA
TCTGCTATCTGCAAGAGATCTTCAGCAACGAGATGGCCAAGGTGGACGACAGCTTCTTCCACAGACTGGA
AGAGTCCTTCCTGGTGGAAGAGGATAAGAAGCACGAGCGGCACCCCATCTTCGGCAACATCGTGGACGAG
GTGGCCTACCACGAGAAGTACCCCACCATCTACCACCTGAGAAAGAAACTGGTGGACAGCACCGACAAGG
CCGACCTGCGGCTGATCTATCTGGCCCTGGCCCACATGATCAAGTTCCGGGGCCACTTCCTGATCGAGGG
CGACCTGAACCCCGACAACAGCGACGTGGACAAGCTGTTCATCCAGCTGGTGCAGACCTACAACCAGCTG
TTCGAGGAAAACCCCATCAACGCCAGCGGCGTGGACGCCAAGGCCATCCTGTCTGCCAGACTGAGCAAGA
GCAGACGGCTGGAAAATCTGATCGCCCAGCTGCCCGGCGAGAAGAAGAATGGCCTGTTCGGAAACCTGAT
TGCCCTGAGCCTGGGCCTGACCCCCAACTTCAAGAGCAACTTCGACCTGGCCGAGGATGCCAAACTGCAG
CTGAGCAAGGACACCTACGACGACGACCTGGACAACCTGCTGGCCCAGATCGGCGACCAGTACGCCGACC
TGTTTCTGGCCGCCAAGAACCTGTCCGACGCCATCCTGCTGAGCGACATCCTGAGAGTGAACACCGAGAT
CACCAAGGCCCCCCTGAGCGCCTCTATGATCAAGAGATACGACGAGCACCACCAGGACCTGACCCTGCTG
AAAGCTCTCGTGCGGCAGCAGCTGCCTGAGAAGTACAAAGAGATTTTCTTCGACCAGAGCAAGAACGGCT
ACGCCGGCTACATTGACGGCGGAGCCAGCCAGGAAGAGTTCTACAAGTTCATCAAGCCCATCCTGGAAAA
GATGGACGGCACCGAGGAACTGCTCGTGAAGCTGAACAGAGAGGACCTGCTGCGGAAGCAGCGGACCTTC
GACAACGGCAGCATCCCCCACCAGATCCACCTGGGAGAGCTGCACGCCATTCTGCGGCGGCAGGAAGATT
TTTACCCATTCCTGAAGGACAACCGGGAAAAGATCGAGAAGATCCTGACCTTCCGCATCCCCTACTACGT
GGGCCCTCTGGCCAGGGGAAACAGCAGATTCGCCTGGATGACCAGAAAGAGCGAGGAAACCATCACCCCC
TGGAACTTCGAGGAAGTGGTGGACAAGGGCGCTTCCGCCCAGAGCTTCATCGAGCGGATGACCAACTTCG
ATAAGAACCTGCCCAACGAGAAGGTGCTGCCCAAGCACAGCCTGCTGTACGAGTACTTCACCGTGTATAA
CGAGCTGACCAAAGTGAAATACGTGACCGAGGGAATGAGAAAGCCCGCCTTCCTGAGCGGCGAGCAGAAA
AAGGCCATCGTGGACCTGCTGTTCAAGACCAACCGGAAAGTGACCGTGAAGCAGCTGAAAGAGGACTACT
TCAAGAAAATCGAGTGCTTCGACTCCGTGGAAATCTCCGGCGTGGAAGATCGGTTCAACGCCTCCCTGGG
CACATACCACGATCTGCTGAAAATTATCAAGGACAAGGACTTCCTGGACAATGAGGAAAACGAGGACATT
CTGGAAGATATCGTGCTGACCCTGACACTGTTTGAGGACAGAGAGATGATCGAGGAACGGCTGAAAACCT
ATGCCCACCTGTTCGACGACAAAGTGATGAAGCAGCTGAAGCGGCGGAGATACACCGGCTGGGGCAGGCT
GAGCCGGAAGCTGATCAACGGCATCCGGGACAAGCAGTCCGGCAAGACAATCCTGGATTTCCTGAAGTCC
GACGGCTTCGCCAACAGAAACTTCATGCAGCTGATCCACGACGACAGCCTGACCTTTAAAGAGGACATCC
AGAAAGCCCAGGTGTCCGGCCAGGGCGATAGCCTGCACGAGCACATTGCCAATCTGGCCGGCAGCCCCGC
CATTAAGAAGGGCATCCTGCAGACAGTGAAGGTGGTGGACGAGCTCGTGAAAGTGATGGGCCGGCACAAG
CCCGAGAACATCGTGATCGAAATGGCCAGAGAGAACCAGACCACCCAGAAGGGACAGAAGAACAGCCGCG
AGAGAATGAAGCGGATCGAAGAGGGCATCAAAGAGCTGGGCAGCCAGATCCTGAAAGAACACCCCGTGGA
AAACACCCAGCTGCAGAACGAGAAGCTGTACCTGTACTACCTGCAGAATGGGCGGGATATGTACGTGGAC
CAGGAACTGGACATCAACCGGCTGTCCGACTACGATGTGGACCATATCGTGCCTCAGAGCTTTCTGAAGG
ACGACTCCATCGACAACAAGGTGCTGACCAGAAGCGACAAGAACCGGGGCAAGAGCGACAACGTGCCCTC
CGAAGAGGTCGTGAAGAAGATGAAGAACTACTGGCGGCAGCTGCTGAACGCCAAGCTGATTACCCAGAGA
AAGTTCGACAATCTGACCAAGGCCGAGAGAGGCGGCCTGAGCGAACTGGATAAGGCCGGCTTCATCAAGA
GACAGCTGGTGGAAACCCGGCAGATCACAAAGCACGTGGCACAGATCCTGGACTCCCGGATGAACACTAA
GTACGACGAGAATGACAAGCTGATCCGGGAAGTGAAAGTGATCACCCTGAAGTCCAAGCTGGTGTCCGAT
TTCCGGAAGGATTTCCAGTTTTACAAAGTGCGCGAGATCAACAACTACCACCACGCCCACGACGCCTACC
TGAACGCCGTCGTGGGAACCGCCCTGATCAAAAAGTACCCTAAGCTGGAAAGCGAGTTCGTGTACGGCGA
CTACAAGGTGTACGACGTGCGGAAGATGATCGCCAAGAGCGAGCAGGAAATCGGCAAGGCTACCGCCAAG
TACTTCTTCTACAGCAACATCATGAACTTTTTCAAGACCGAGATTACCCTGGCCAACGGCGAGATCCGGA
AGCGGCCTCTGATCGAGACAAACGGCGAAACCGGGGAGATCGTGTGGGATAAGGGCCGGGATTTTGCCAC
CGTGCGGAAAGTGCTGAGCATGCCCCAAGTGAATATCGTGAAAAAGACCGAGGTGCAGACAGGCGGCTTC
AGCAAAGAGTCTATCCTGCCCAAGAGGAACAGCGATAAGCTGATCGCCAGAAAGAAGGACTGGGACCCTA
AGAAGTACGGCGGCTTCGACAGCCCCACCGTGGCCTATTCTGTGCTGGTGGTGGCCAAAGTGGAAAAGGG
CAAGTCCAAGAAACTGAAGAGTGTGAAAGAGCTGCTGGGGATCACCATCATGGAAAGAAGCAGCTTCGAG
AAGAATCCCATCGACTTTCTGGAAGCCAAGGGCTACAAAGAAGTGAAAAAGGACCTGATCATCAAGCTGC
CTAAGTACTCCCTGTTCGAGCTGGAAAACGGCCGGAAGAGAATGCTGGCCTCTGCCGGCGAACTGCAGAA
GGGAAACGAACTGGCCCTGCCCTCCAAATATGTGAACTTCCTGTACCTGGCCAGCCACTATGAGAAGCTG
AAGGGCTCCCCCGAGGATAATGAGCAGAAACAGCTGTTTGTGGAACAGCACAAGCACTACCTGGACGAGA
TCATCGAGCAGATCAGCGAGTTCTCCAAGAGAGTGATCCTGGCCGACGCTAATCTGGACAAAGTGCTGTC
CGCCTACAACAAGCACCGGGATAAGCCCATCAGAGAGCAGGCCGAGAATATCATCCACCTGTTTACCCTG
ACCAATCTGGGAGCCCCTGCCGCCTTCAAGTACTTTGACACCACCATCGACCGGAAGAGGTACACCAGCA
CCAAAGAGGTGCTGGACGCCACCCTGATCCACCAGAGCATCACCGGCCTGTACGAGACACGGATCGACCT
GTCTCAGCTGGGAGGCGACAAAAGGCCGGCGGCCACGAAAAAGGCCGGCCAGGCAAAAAAGAAAAAGTAA
GAATTCCTAGAGCTCGCTGATCAGCCTCGACTGTGCCTTCTAGTTGCCAGCCATCTGTTGTTTGCCCCTC
CCCCGTGCCTTCCTTGACCCTGGAAGGTGCCACTCCCACTGTCCTTTCCTAATAAAATGAGGAAATTGCA
TCGCATTGTCTGAGTAGGTGTCATTCTATTCTGGGGGGTGGGGTGGGGCAGGACAGCAAGGGGGAGGATT
GGGAAGAGAATAGCAGGCATGCTGGGGAGCGGCCGCAGGAACCCCTAGTGATGGAGTTGGCCACTCCCTC
TCTGCGCGCTCGCTCGCTCACTGAGGCCGGGCGACCAAAGGTCGCCCGACGCCCGGGCTTTGCCCGGGCG
GCCTCAGTGAGCGAGCGAGCGCGCAGCTGCCTGCAGGGGCGCCTGATGCGGTATTTTCTCCTTACGCATC
TGTGCGGTATTTCACACCGCATA
[95 nt withheld, positions 5694-5788]
T
[46 nt withheld, positions 5790-5835]
C
[141 nt withheld, positions 5837-5977]
CCTTTGACGTTGGAGTCCACGTTCTTT
[37 nt withheld, positions 6005-6041]
ACTCTATCTCGGGCTATTCTTTTGATTTATAAGGGATTTTGCCGATTTCGGTCTATTGGTTAAAAAATGA
GCTGATTTAACAAAAATTTAACGCGAATTTTAACAAAATATTAACGTTTACAATTTTATGGTGCACTCTC
AGTACAATCTGCTCTGATGCCGCATAGTTAAGCCAGCCCCGACACCCGCCAACACCCGCTGACGCGCCCT
GACGGGCTTGTCTGCTCCCGGCATCCGCTTACAGACAAGCTGTGACCGTCTCCGGGAGCTGCATGTGTCA
GAGGTTTTCACCGTCATCACCGAAACGCGCGAGACGAAAGGGCCTCGTGATACGCCTATTTTTATAGGTT
AATGTCATGATAATAATGGTTTCTTAGACGTCAGGTGGCACTTTTCGGGGAAATGTGCGCGGAACCCCTA
TTTGTTTATTTTTCTAAATACATTCAAATATGTATCCGCTCATGAGACAATAACCCTGATAAATGCTTCA
ATAATATTGAAAAAGGAAGAGTATGAGTATTCAACATTTCCGTGTCGCCCTTATTCCCTTTTTTGCGGCA
TTTTGCCTTCCTGTTTTTGCTCACCCAGAAACGCTGGTGAAAGTAAAAGATGCTGAAGATCAGTTGGGTG
CACGAGTGGGTTACATCGAACTGGATCTCAACAGCGGTAAGATCCTTGAGAGTTTTCGCCCCGAAGAACG
TTTTCCAATGATGAGCACTTTTAAAGTTCTGCTATGTGGCGCGGTATTATCCCGTATTGACGCCGGGCAA
GAGCAACTCGGTCGCCGCATACACTATTCTCAGAATGACTTGGTTGAGTACTCACCAGTCACAGAAAAGC
ATCTTACGGATGGCATGACAGTAAGAGAATTATGCAGTGCTGCCATAACCATGAGTGATAACACTGCGGC
CAACTTACTTCTGACAACGATCGGAGGACCGAAGGAGCTAACCGCTTTTTTGCACAACATGGGGGATCAT
GTAACTCGCCTTGATCGTTGGGAACCGGAGCTGAATGAAGCCATACCAAACGACGAGCGTGACACCACGA
TGCCTGTAGCAATGGCAACAACGTTGCGCAAACTATTAACTGGCGAACTACTTACTCTAGCTTCCCGGCA
ACAATTAATAGACTGGATGGAGGCGGATAAAGTTGCAGGACCACTTCTGCGCTCGGCCCTTCCGGCTGGC
TGGTTTATTGCTGATAAATCTGGAGCCGGTGAGCGTGGAAGCCGCGGTATCATTGCAGCACTGGGGCCAG
ATGGTAAGCCCTCCCGTATCGTAGTTATCTACACGACGGGGAGTCAGGCAACTATGGATGAACGAAATAG
ACAGATCGCTGAGATAGGTGCCTCACTGATTAAGCATTGGTAACTGTCAGACCAAGTTTACTCATATATA
CTTTAGATTGATTTAAAACTTCATTTTTAATTTAAAAGGATCTAGGTGAAGATCCTTTTTGATAATCTCA
TGACCAAAATCCCTTAACGTGAGTTTTCGTTCCACTGAGCGTCAGACCCCGTAGAAAAGATCAAAGGATC
TTCTTGAGATCCTTTTTTTCTGCGCGTAATCTGCTGCTTGCAAACAAAAAAACCACCGCTACCAGCGGTG
GTTTGTTTGCCGGATCAAGAGCTACCAACTCTTTTTCCGAAGGTAACTGGCTTCAGCAGAGCGCAGATAC
CAAATACTGTTCTTCTAGTGTAGCCGTAGTTAGGCCACCACTTCAAGAACTCTGTAGCACCGCCTACATA
CCTCGCTCTGCTAATCCTGTTACCAGTGGCTGCTGCCAGTGGCGATAAGTCGTGTCTTACCGGGTTGGAC
TCAAGACGATAGTTACCGGATAAGGCGCAGCGGTCGGGCTGAACGGGGGGTTCGTGCACACAGCCCAGCT
TGGAGCGAACGACCTACACCGAACTGAGATACCTACAGCGTGAGCTATGAGAAAGCGCCACGCTTCCCGA
AGGGAGAAAGGCGGACAGGTATCCGGTAAGCGGCAGGGTCGGAACAGGAGAGCGCACGAGGGAGCTTCCA
GGGGGAAACGCCTGGTATCTTTATAGTCCTGTCGGGTTTCGCCACCTCTGACTTGAGCGTCGATTTTTGT
GATGCTCGTCAGGGGGGCGGAGCCTATGGAAAAACGCCAGCAACGCGGCCTTTTTACGGTTCCTGGCCTT
TTGCTGGCCTTTTGCTCACATGTGAGGGCCTATTTCCCATGATTCCTTCATATTTGCATATACGATACAA
GGCTGTTAGAGAGATAATTGGAATTAATTTGACTGTAAACACAAAGATATTAGTACAAAATACGTGACGT
AGAAAGTAATAATTTCTTGGGTAGTTTGCAGTTTTAAAATTATGTTTTAAAATGGACTATCATATGCTTA
CCGTAACTTGAAAGTATTTCGATTTCTTGGCTTTATATATCTTGTGGAAAGGACGAAACACCGGACTAAG
CTGTAATTATGAGTTT
Features (pLannotate 1.2.2; 18 found; start..end, strand, type, name):
     79..122     +  misc_RNA       gRNA scaffold (fragment): guide RNA scaffold for the Streptococcus pyogenes CRISPR/Cas9 system
    169..454     +  enhancer       CMV enhancer: human cytomegalovirus immediate early enhancer; contains an 18-bp deletion relative to the standard CMV enhancer
    456..733     +  promoter       chicken β-actin promoter: No description available
    734..961     +  intron         hybrid intron: hybrid between chicken β-actin (CBA) and minute virus of mice (MMV) introns (Gray et al., 2011)
   1099..2700    +  CDS            Cas9(N): N-terminal portion of Streptococcus pyogenes Cas9 (Zetsche et al., 2015)
   2701..5199    +  CDS            Cas9(C): C-terminal portion of Streptococcus pyogenes Cas9 (Zetsche et al., 2015)
   5200..5247    +  CDS            nucleoplasmin NLS: bipartite nuclear localization signal from nucleoplasmin
   5281..5392    +  polyA_signal   bGH poly(A) signal: bovine growth hormone polyadenylation signal
   5497..5637    +  repeat_region  AAV2 ITR: inverted terminal repeat of adeno-associated virus serotype 2 inverted
   5642..5693    -  misc_feature   bom (fragment): basis of mobility region from pBR322
   5712..6167    +  rep_origin     f1 ori (sequence partly withheld): f1 bacteriophage origin of replication; arrow indicates direction of (+) strand synthesis
   6168..6217    -  misc_feature   bom (fragment): basis of mobility region from pBR322
   6319..6354    -  CDS            rop (fragment): Rop protein, which maintains plasmids at low copy number; rop
   6449..6553    +  promoter       AmpR promoter: bla
   6554..7414    +  CDS            AmpR: β-lactamase; bla; confers resistance to ampicillin, carbenicillin, and related antibiotics
   7585..8173    +  rep_origin     ori: high-copy-number ColE1/pMB1/pBR322/pUC origin of replication
   8235..8475    +  promoter       U6 promoter: RNA polymerase III promoter for human U6 snRNA
   8504..72      +  misc_RNA       gRNA scaffold (across the origin): guide RNA scaffold for the Streptococcus pyogenes CRISPR/Cas9 system
