[The description below was written by a language model from this plasmid's Addgene catalogue record and pLannotate feature annotations shown in this document.]
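Description:
pZNF436.1.0-gDNA is a mammalian CRISPR expression plasmid built on the pX330 backbone that delivers both Streptococcus pyogenes Cas9 and a single guide RNA directed against the human zinc-finger transcription factor gene ZNF436. It is propagated in E. coli as a high-copy plasmid through a ColE1/pUC-type origin and selected with ampicillin via the β-lactamase (AmpR) gene. The backbone also carries an f1/M13 phage origin, small remnants of pBR322 bom and rop sequences, and a single AAV2 inverted terminal repeat downstream of the Cas9 cassette. With only one ITR annotated, the record gives no indication that the plasmid is meant for AAV packaging.

The plasmid contains two expression units. A human U6 RNA polymerase III promoter drives the guide RNA: a 20-nucleotide ZNF436 target sequence was inserted between the pX330 BbsI sites, which were destroyed in cloning, directly upstream of the SpCas9 gRNA scaffold. The PAM listed in the catalogue entry belongs to the genomic target and is not present in the plasmid. Cas9 is transcribed from a hybrid promoter made up of the CMV enhancer, the chicken β-actin promoter and a hybrid CBA/MVM intron. Its coding sequence is annotated as contiguous N- and C-terminal portions, is followed by a nucleoplasmin nuclear localization signal, and is terminated by a bovine growth hormone polyadenylation signal.

The two sequence records, the depositor's and the repository's sequencing result, differ by one nucleotide in length and show essentially the same feature layout. The depositor notes that the plasmid is used with a companion pZNF436-donor plasmid, which suggests Cas9 cutting at ZNF436 combined with donor-templated editing. The record does not describe the donor's contents.
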