Addgene plasmid #113767: pZNF436.1.0-gDNA
Purpose: CRISPR plasmid for expression of Cas9 and gRNA targeting human transcription factor ZNF436
Depositing lab: Kevin White. Depositing organization: University of Chicago.
Backbone
  Vector backbone: pX330
  Backbone manufacturer: Zhang lab (Addgene plasmid ID: 42230)
  Vector type: Mammalian Expression, CRISPR
Growth in bacteria
  Bacterial resistance: Ampicillin, 100 μg/mL
  Growth temperature: 37°C
  Growth strain: DH5alpha
  Copy number: High Copy
Gene/Insert
  Gene/Insert name: ZNF436
  gRNA/shRNA sequence: GGACTAAGCTGTAATTATGA TGG
  Species: H. sapiens (human)
  Entrez Gene: ZNF436 (a.k.a. ZNF, Zfp46, KIAA1710)
  Cloning method: Restriction Enzyme; 5′ cloning site BbsI (destroyed during cloning); 3′ cloning site BbsI (destroyed during cloning)
  Sequencing primers: 5′ hU6-F (5'-GAGGGCCTATTTCCCATGATT-3')
Terms and licenses: Academic/Nonprofit Terms; Industry Terms: Not Available to Industry
Depositor comments: gRNA sequence listed includes 20 nucleotide target sequence, followed by the uncloned PAM sequence. The PAM sequence is not present in the plasmid. Use with plasmid pZNF436-donor
How to cite: pZNF436.1.0-gDNA was a gift from Kevin White (Addgene plasmid # 113767 ; http://n2t.net/addgene:113767 ; RRID:Addgene_113767)
